Addgene plasmid #25870: pFUGW-H1 empty vector
Purpose: (Empty Backbone) 3rd generation lentiviral vector
Depositing lab: Sally Temple. Depositing organization: Regenerative Research Foundation. Publication: shRNA knockdown of Bmi-1 reveals a critical role for p21-Rb pathway in NSC self-renewal during development. Fasano CA, Dimos JT, Ivanova NB, Lowry N, Lemischka IR, Temple S. Cell Stem Cell. 2007 Jun 7. 1(1):87-99. 10.1016/j.stem.2007.04.001 PubMed 18371338.
Backbone
  Vector backbone: FUGW-H1
  Backbone manufacturer: Ivanova, NB
  Backbone size (bp): 10130
  Vector type: Mammalian Expression, Lentiviral
  Selectable markers: Zeo marker is outside the LTRs and will not be packaged into virus.
Growth in bacteria
  Bacterial resistance: Ampicillin, 100 μg/mL
  Growth temperature: 37°C
  Growth strain: Stbl3
  Copy number: High Copy
Gene/Insert
  Gene/Insert name: None
  Promoter: H1
  Cloning method: Restriction Enzyme; 5′ cloning site see below (not destroyed); 3′ cloning site see below (not destroyed)
  Sequencing primers: 5′ H1 (5'-tcgctatgtgttctgggaaa-3'); 3′ cagtgcaggggaaagaatagtagac
Terms and licenses: Academic/Nonprofit Terms; Industry Terms: Not Available to Industry
Depositor comments: Empty Vector pFUGW-H1. The H1 promoter was cloned into the PacI site of FUGW (Addgene Plasmid# 14883). Please see cloning protocol for recommended shRNA subcloning procedure.
How to cite: pFUGW-H1 empty vector was a gift from Sally Temple (Addgene plasmid # 25870 ; http://n2t.net/addgene:25870 ; RRID:Addgene_25870)
