[The description below was written by a language model from this plasmid's Addgene catalogue record and pLannotate feature annotations shown in this document.]
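Description:
pFUGW-H1 empty vector is a third-generation HIV-1-based lentiviral transfer plasmid of about 10.1 kb, built by inserting a human H1 RNA promoter into the PacI site of the FUGW backbone. It is propagated in E. coli through a high-copy ColE1/pUC-type origin with ampicillin resistance (AmpR), and it also carries an f1 origin. A CMV enhancer/promoter replaces the U3 region of the 5' LTR to drive Tat-independent transcription of the viral genome in packaging cells. This is followed by the Ψ packaging signal with a partial gag sequence, the Rev response element for Rev-dependent nuclear export, and the cPPT/CTS element, which aids nuclear import of the reverse-transcribed genome. The downstream LTR is annotated as truncated and is followed by a bGH polyadenylation signal.

Between the LTRs there are two expression units. The H1 promoter, a Pol III promoter suited to short RNA transcripts, lies on the reverse strand just upstream of, and divergent from, the human ubiquitin C promoter. No insert is present; the depositor's notes indicate that shRNA cassettes are meant to be subcloned under H1 by restriction cloning. The UbC promoter drives EGFP, with a WPRE downstream to enhance transcript stability and expression, so transduced cells can be identified by fluorescence. An SV40/EM7-driven bleomycin/Zeocin resistance cassette sits outside the LTRs. According to the record it is therefore not packaged into virus, so it cannot be used to select transduced cells. The associated publication used this system for shRNA knockdown in neural stem cells, which is consistent with its role as an empty backbone or control for lentiviral RNA interference experiments in mammalian cells.
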