Features (pLannotate 1.2.2; 31 found; start..end, strand, type, name):
    297..422     +  CDS            ble (fragment): BLE_KLEPN - Experimental evidence at protein level: Swiss-Prot protein existence level 1. Binding protein with a strong affinity to the bleomycin family of antibiotics. Binds to CL990; an antimitotic-antibiotic compound. From Klebsiella pneumoniae.
    417..538     +  polyA_signal   SV40 poly(A) signal: SV40 polyadenylation signal
    611..627     -  protein_bind   lac operator: The lac repressor binds to the lac operator to inhibit transcription in E. coli. This inhibition can be relieved by adding lactose or isopropyl-β-D-thiogalactopyranoside (IPTG). lac repressor encoded by lacI
    635..665     -  promoter       lac promoter: promoter for the E. coli lac operon
    680..701     -  protein_bind   CAP binding site: CAP binding activates transcription in the presence of cAMP. E. coli catabolite activator protein
    714..806     -  CDS            lacI (fragment): lac repressor; lacI; The lac repressor binds to the lac operator to inhibit transcription in E. coli. This inhibition can be relieved by adding lactose or isopropyl-β-D-thiogalactopyranoside (IPTG).
    989..1577    -  rep_origin     ori: high-copy-number ColE1/pMB1/pBR322/pUC origin of replication
   1748..2608    -  CDS            AmpR: β-lactamase; bla; confers resistance to ampicillin, carbenicillin, and related antibiotics
   2609..2713    -  promoter       AmpR promoter: bla
   2772..2824    -  misc_feature   bom (fragment): basis of mobility region from pBR322
   2979..3358    +  enhancer       CMV enhancer: human cytomegalovirus immediate early enhancer
   3359..3558    +  promoter       CMV promoter: human cytomegalovirus (CMV) immediate early promoter
   3576..3756    +  LTR            5' LTR (truncated): truncated 5' long terminal repeat (LTR) from HIV-1
   3803..3928    +  misc_feature   HIV-1 Ψ: packaging signal of human immunodeficiency virus type 1
   3912..4275    +  CDS            HIV-1 gag (fragment): gag protein from human immunodeficiency virus 1; gag
   4421..4654    +  misc_feature   RRE: The Rev response element (RRE) of HIV-1 allows for Rev-dependent mRNA export from the nucleus to the cytoplasm.
   5031..5131    +  CDS            Rev (fragment): human immunodeficiency virus 1 (HIV-1) Rev protein; rev; enhances nuclear export of unspliced and incompletely spliced viral mRNAs
   5181..5298    +  misc_feature   cPPT/CTS: central polypurine tract and central termination sequence of HIV-1
   5402..5616    -  promoter       H1 promoter: human H1 RNA promoter
   5645..6812    +  promoter       UbC promoter: human ubiquitin C promoter
   6825..7544    +  CDS            EGFP: the original enhanced GFP (Yang et al., 1996) mammalian codon-optimized
   7548..7571    +  misc_feature   MCS (fragment): pBluescript multiple cloning site
   7571..8159    +  misc_feature   WPRE: woodchuck hepatitis virus posttranscriptional regulatory element
   8096..8677    +  CDS            nef (fragment): NEF_HV1H2 - Experimental evidence at protein level: Swiss-Prot protein existence level 1. Extracellular Nef protein targets CD4(+) T-lymphocytes for apoptosis by interacting with CXCR4 surface receptors. From Human immunodeficiency virus type 1 group M subtype B (isolate HXB2) (HIV-1).
   8684..8864    +  LTR            5' LTR (truncated): truncated 5' long terminal repeat (LTR) from HIV-1
   8887..9111    +  polyA_signal   bGH poly(A) signal: bovine growth hormone polyadenylation signal
   9115..9136    +  promoter       SV40 promoter (fragment): SV40 enhancer and early promoter
   9157..9585    +  rep_origin     f1 ori (sequence partly withheld): f1 bacteriophage origin of replication; arrow indicates direction of (+) strand synthesis
   9599..9928    +  promoter       SV40 promoter: SV40 enhancer and early promoter
   9976..10023   +  promoter       EM7 promoter: synthetic bacterial promoter&nbsp
  10042..287     +  CDS            BleoR (across the origin): antibiotic-binding protein; Sh ble from Streptoalloteichus hindustanus; confers resistance to bleomycin, phleomycin, and Zeocin™
>Addgene plasmid #25870 | pFUGW-H1 empty vector | addgene full sequence | sequence record 299752 | Addgene NGS Result
CCCGGGACTTCGTGGAGGACGACTTCGCCGGTGTGGTCCGGGACGACGTGACCCTGTTCATCAGCGCGGT
CCAGGACCAGGTGGTGCCGGACAACACCCTGGCCTGGGTGTGGGTGCGCGGCCTGGACGAGCTGTACGCC
GAGTGGTCGGAGGTCGTGTCCACGAACTTCCGGGACGCCTCCGGGCCGGCCATGACCGAGATCGGCGAGC
AGCCGTGGGGGCGGGAGTTCGCCCTGCGCGACCCGGCCGGCAACTGCGTGCACTTCGTGGCCGAGGAGCA
GGACTGACACGTGCTACGAGATTTCGATTCCACCGCCGCCTTCTATGAAAGGTTGGGCTTCGGAATCGTT
TTCCGGGACGCCGGCTGGATGATCCTCCAGCGCGGGGATCTCATGCTGGAGTTCTTCGCCCACCCCAACT
TGTTTATTGCAGCTTATAATGGTTACAAATAAAGCAATAGCATCACAAATTTCACAAATAAAGCATTTTT
TTCACTGCATTCTAGTTGTGGTTTGTCCAAACTCATCAATGTATCTTATCATGTCTGTATACCGTCGACC
TCTAGCTAGAGCTTGGCGTAATCATGGTCATAGCTGTTTCCTGTGTGAAATTGTTATCCGCTCACAATTC
CACACAACATACGAGCCGGAAGCATAAAGTGTAAAGCCTGGGGTGCCTAATGAGTGAGCTAACTCACATT
AATTGCGTTGCGCTCACTGCCCGCTTTCCAGTCGGGAAACCTGTCGTGCCAGCTGCATTAATGAATCGGC
CAACGCGCGGGGAGAGGCGGTTTGCGTATTGGGCGCTCTTCCGCTTCCTCGCTCACTGACTCGCTGCGCT
CGGTCGTTCGGCTGCGGCGAGCGGTATCAGCTCACTCAAAGGCGGTAATACGGTTATCCACAGAATCAGG
GGATAACGCAGGAAAGAACATGTGAGCAAAAGGCCAGCAAAAGGCCAGGAACCGTAAAAAGGCCGCGTTG
CTGGCGTTTTTCCATAGGCTCCGCCCCCCTGACGAGCATCACAAAAATCGACGCTCAAGTCAGAGGTGGC
GAAACCCGACAGGACTATAAAGATACCAGGCGTTTCCCCCTGGAAGCTCCCTCGTGCGCTCTCCTGTTCC
GACCCTGCCGCTTACCGGATACCTGTCCGCCTTTCTCCCTTCGGGAAGCGTGGCGCTTTCTCATAGCTCA
CGCTGTAGGTATCTCAGTTCGGTGTAGGTCGTTCGCTCCAAGCTGGGCTGTGTGCACGAACCCCCCGTTC
AGCCCGACCGCTGCGCCTTATCCGGTAACTATCGTCTTGAGTCCAACCCGGTAAGACACGACTTATCGCC
ACTGGCAGCAGCCACTGGTAACAGGATTAGCAGAGCGAGGTATGTAGGCGGTGCTACAGAGTTCTTGAAG
TGGTGGCCTAACTACGGCTACACTAGAAGAACAGTATTTGGTATCTGCGCTCTGCTGAAGCCAGTTACCT
TCGGAAAAAGAGTTGGTAGCTCTTGATCCGGCAAACAAACCACCGCTGGTAGCGGTGGTTTTTTTGTTTG
CAAGCAGCAGATTACGCGCAGAAAAAAAGGATCTCAAGAAGATCCTTTGATCTTTTCTACGGGGTCTGAC
GCTCAGTGGAACGAAAACTCACGTTAAGGGATTTTGGTCATGAGATTATCAAAAAGGATCTTCACCTAGA
TCCTTTTAAATTAAAAATGAAGTTTTAAATCAATCTAAAGTATATATGAGTAAACTTGGTCTGACAGTTA
CCAATGCTTAATCAGTGAGGCACCTATCTCAGCGATCTGTCTATTTCGTTCATCCATAGTTGCCTGACTC
CCCGTCGTGTAGATAACTACGATACGGGAGGGCTTACCATCTGGCCCCAGTGCTGCAATGATACCGCGAG
ACCCACGCTCACCGGCTCCAGATTTATCAGCAATAAACCAGCCAGCCGGAAGGGCCGAGCGCAGAAGTGG
TCCTGCAACTTTATCCGCCTCCATCCAGTCTATTAATTGTTGCCGGGAAGCTAGAGTAAGTAGTTCGCCA
GTTAATAGTTTGCGCAACGTTGTTGCCATTGCTACAGGCATCGTGGTGTCACGCTCGTCGTTTGGTATGG
CTTCATTCAGCTCCGGTTCCCAACGATCAAGGCGAGTTACATGATCCCCCATGTTGTGCAAAAAAGCGGT
TAGCTCCTTCGGTCCTCCGATCGTTGTCAGAAGTAAGTTGGCCGCAGTGTTATCACTCATGGTTATGGCA
GCACTGCATAATTCTCTTACTGTCATGCCATCCGTAAGATGCTTTTCTGTGACTGGTGAGTACTCAACCA
AGTCATTCTGAGAATAGTGTATGCGGCGACCGAGTTGCTCTTGCCCGGCGTCAATACGGGATAATACCGC
GCCACATAGCAGAACTTTAAAAGTGCTCATCATTGGAAAACGTTCTTCGGGGCGAAAACTCTCAAGGATC
TTACCGCTGTTGAGATCCAGTTCGATGTAACCCACTCGTGCACCCAACTGATCTTCAGCATCTTTTACTT
TCACCAGCGTTTCTGGGTGAGCAAAAACAGGAAGGCAAAATGCCGCAAAAAAGGGAATAAGGGCGACACG
GAAATGTTGAATACTCATACTCTTCCTTTTTCAATATTATTGAAGCATTTATCAGGGTTATTGTCTCATG
AGCGGATACATATTTGAATGTATTTAGAAAAATAAACAAATAGGGGTTCCGCGCACATTTCCCCGAAAAG
TGCCACCTGACGTCGACGGATCGGGAGATCTCCCGATCCCCTATGGTGCACTCTCAGTACAATCTGCTCT
GATGCCGCATAGTTAAGCCAGTATCTGCTCCCTGCTTGTGTGTTGGAGGTCGCTGAGTAGTGCGCGAGCA
AAATTTAAGCTACAACAAGGCAAGGCTTGACCGACAATTGCATGAAGAATCTGCTTAGGGTTAGGCGTTT
TGCGCTGCTTCGCGATGTACGGGCCAGATATACGCGTTGACATTGATTATTGACTAGTTATTAATAGTAA
TCAATTACGGGGTCATTAGTTCATAGCCCATATATGGAGTTCCGCGTTACATAACTTACGGTAAATGGCC
CGCCTGGCTGACCGCCCAACGACCCCCGCCCATTGACGTCAATAATGACGTATGTTCCCATAGTAACGCC
AATAGGGACTTTCCATTGACGTCAATGGGTGGAGTATTTACGGTAAACTGCCCACTTGGCAGTACATCAA
GTGTATCATATGCCAAGTACGCCCCCTATTGACGTCAATGACGGTAAATGGCCCGCCTGGCATTATGCCC
AGTACATGACCTTATGGGACTTTCCTACTTGGCAGTACATCTACGTATTAGTCATCGCTATTACCATGGT
GATGCGGTTTTGGCAGTACATCAATGGGCGTGGATAGCGGTTTGACTCACGGGGATTTCCAAGTCTCCAC
CCCATTGACGTCAATGGGAGTTTGTTTTGGCACCAAAATCAACGGGACTTTCCAAAATGTCGTAACAACT
CCGCCCCATTGACGCAAATGGGCGGTAGGCGTGTACGGTGGGAGGTCTATATAAGCAGCGCGTTTTGCCT
GTACTGGGTCTCTCTGGTTAGACCAGATCTGAGCCTGGGAGCTCTCTGGCTAACTAGGGAACCCACTGCT
TAAGCCTCAATAAAGCTTGCCTTGAGTGCTTCAAGTAGTGTGTGCCCGTCTGTTGTGTGACTCTGGTAAC
TAGAGATCCCTCAGACCCTTTTAGTCAGTGTGGAAAATCTCTAGCAGTGGCGCCCGAACAGGGACTTGAA
AGCGAAAGGGAAACCAGAGGAGCTCTCTCGACGCAGGACTCGGCTTGCTGAAGCGCGCACGGCAAGAGGC
GAGGGGCGGCGACTGGTGAGTACGCCAAAAATTTTGACTAGCGGAGGCTAGAAGGAGAGAGATGGGTGCG
AGAGCGTCAGTATTAAGCGGGGGAGAATTAGATCGCGATGGGAAAAAATTCGGTTAAGGCCAGGGGGAAA
GAAAAAATATAAATTAAAACATATAGTATGGGCAAGCAGGGAGCTAGAACGATTCGCAGTTAATCCTGGC
CTGTTAGAAACATCAGAAGGCTGTAGACAAATACTGGGACAGCTACAACCATCCCTTCAGACAGGATCAG
AAGAACTTAGATCATTATATAATACAGTAGCAACCCTCTATTGTGTGCATCAAAGGATAGAGATAAAAGA
CACCAAGGAAGCTTTAGACAAGATAGAGGAAGAGCAAAACAAAAGTAAGACCACCGCACAGCAAGCGGCC
GCTGATCTTCAGACCTGGAGGAGGAGATATGAGGGACAATTGGAGAAGTGAATTATATAAATATAAAGTA
GTAAAAATTGAACCATTAGGAGTAGCACCCACCAAGGCAAAGAGAAGAGTGGTGCAGAGAGAAAAAAGAG
CAGTGGGAATAGGAGCTTTGTTCCTTGGGTTCTTGGGAGCAGCAGGAAGCACTATGGGCGCAGCGTCAAT
GACGCTGACGGTACAGGCCAGACAATTATTGTCTGGTATAGTGCAGCAGCAGAACAATTTGCTGAGGGCT
ATTGAGGCGCAACAGCATCTGTTGCAACTCACAGTCTGGGGCATCAAGCAGCTCCAGGCAAGAATCCTGG
CTGTGGAAAGATACCTAAAGGATCAACAGCTCCTGGGGATTTGGGGTTGCTCTGGAAAACTCATTTGCAC
CACTGCTGTGCCTTGGAATGCTAGTTGGAGTAATAAATCTCTGGAACAGATTTGGAATCACACGACCTGG
ATGGAGTGGGACAGAGAAATTAACAATTACACAAGCTTAATACACTCCTTAATTGAAGAATCGCAAAACC
AGCAAGAAAAGAATGAACAAGAATTATTGGAATTAGATAAATGGGCAAGTTTGTGGAATTGGTTTAACAT
AACAAATTGGCTGTGGTATATAAAATTATTCATAATGATAGTAGGAGGCTTGGTAGGTTTAAGAATAGTT
TTTGCTGTACTTTCTATAGTGAATAGAGTTAGGCAGGGATATTCACCATTATCGTTTCAGACCCACCTCC
CAACCCCGAGGGGACCCGACAGGCCCGAAGGAATAGAAGAAGAAGGTGGAGAGAGAGACAGAGACAGATC
CATTCGATTAGTGAACGGATCGGCACTGCGTGCGCCAATTCTGCAGACAAATGGCAGTATTCATCCACAA
TTTTAAAAGAAAAGGGGGGATTGGGGGGTACAGTGCAGGGGAAAGAATAGTAGACATAATAGCAACAGAC
ATACAAACTAAAGAATTACAAAAACAAATTACAAAAATTCAAAATTTTCGGGTTTATTACAGGGACAGCA
GAGATCCAGTTTGGTTAATTAAGAAAGGATCCGAAAGAATTCGCCCTTAGATCTCTAGAGGAGCTTTCTT
CCCGGGAAAGAGTGGTCTCATACAGAACTTATAAGATTCCCAAATCCAAAGACATTTCACGTTTATGGTG
ATTTCCCAGAACACATAGCGACATGCAAATATTGCAGGGCGCCACTCCCCTGTCCCTCACAGCCATCTTC
CTGCCAGGGCGCACGCGCGCTGGGTGTTCCCGCCTAGTGACACTGGGCCCGCGATTCCTTGGAGCGGGTT
GATGACGTCAGCGTTCTTAATTAACCCGTGTCGGCTCCAGATCTGGCCTCCGCGCCGGGTTTTGGCGCCT
CCCGCGGGCGCCCCCCTCCTCACGGCGAGCGCTGCCACGTCAGACGAAGGGCGCAGCGAGCGTCCTGATC
CTTCCGCCCGGACGCTCAGGACAGCGGCCCGCTGCTCATAAGACTCGGCCTTAGAACCCCAGTATCAGCA
GAAGGACATTTTAGGACGGGACTTGGGTGACTCTAGGGCACTGGTTTTCTTTCCAGAGAGCGGAACAGGC
GAGGAAAAGTAGTCCCTTCTCGGCGATTCTGCGGAGGGATCTCCGTGGGGCGGTGAACGCCGATGATTAT
ATAAGGACGCGCCGGGTGTGGCACAGCTAGTTCCGTCGCAGCCGGGATTTGGGTCGCGGTTCTTGTTTGT
GGATCGCTGTGATCGTCACTTGGTGAGTAGCGGGCTGCTGGGCTGGCCGGGGCTTTCGTGGCCGCCGGGC
CGCTCGGTGGGACGGAAGCGTGTGGAGAGACCGCCAAGGGCTGTAGTCTGGGTCCGCGAGCAAGGTTGCC
CTGAACTGGGGGTTGGGGGGAGCGCAGCAAAATGGCGGCTGTTCCCGAGTCTTGAATGGAAGACGCTTGT
GAGGCGGGCTGTGAGGTCGTTGAAACAAGGTGGGGGGCATGGTGGGCGGCAAGAACCCAAGGTCTTGAGG
CCTTCGCTAATGCGGGAAAGCTCTTATTCGGGTGAGATGGGCTGGGGCACCATCTGGGGACCCTGACGTG
AAGTTTGTCACTGACTGGAGAACTCGGTTTGTCGTCTGTTGCGGGGGCGGCAGTTATGGCGGTGCCGTTG
GGCAGTGCACCCGTACCTTTGGGAGCGCGCGCCCTCGTCGTGTCGTGACGTCACCCGTTCTGTTGGCTTA
TAATGCAGGGTGGGGCCACCTGCCGGTAGGTGTGCGGTAGGCTTTTCTCCGTCGCAGGACGCAGGGTTCG
GGCCTAGGGTAGGCTCTCCTGAATCGACAGGCGCCGGACCTCTGGTGAGGGGAGGGATAAGTGAGGCGTC
AGTTTCTTTGGTCGGTTTTATGTACCTATCTTCTTAAGTAGCTGAAGCTCCGGTTTTGAACTATGCGCTC
GGGGTTGGCGAGTGTGTTTTGTGAAGTTTTTTAGGCACCTTTTGAAATGTAATCATTTGGGTCAATATGT
AATTTTCAGTGTTAGACTAGTACCGGTCGCCACCATGGTGAGCAAGGGCGAGGAGCTGTTCACCGGGGTG
GTGCCCATCCTGGTCGAGCTGGACGGCGACGTAAACGGCCACAAGTTCAGCGTGTCCGGCGAGGGCGAGG
GCGATGCCACCTACGGCAAGCTGACCCTGAAGTTCATCTGCACCACCGGCAAGCTGCCCGTGCCCTGGCC
CACCCTCGTGACCACCCTGACCTACGGCGTGCAGTGCTTCAGCCGCTACCCCGACCACATGAAGCAGCAC
GACTTCTTCAAGTCCGCCATGCCCGAAGGCTACGTCCAGGAGCGCACCATCTTCTTCAAGGACGACGGCA
ACTACAAGACCCGCGCCGAGGTGAAGTTCGAGGGCGACACCCTGGTGAACCGCATCGAGCTGAAGGGCAT
CGACTTCAAGGAGGACGGCAACATCCTGGGGCACAAGCTGGAGTACAACTACAACAGCCACAACGTCTAT
ATCATGGCCGACAAGCAGAAGAACGGCATCAAGGTGAACTTCAAGATCCGCCACAACATCGAGGACGGCA
GCGTGCAGCTCGCCGACCACTACCAGCAGAACACCCCCATCGGCGACGGCCCCGTGCTGCTGCCCGACAA
CCACTACCTGAGCACCCAGTCCGCCCTGAGCAAAGACCCCAACGAGAAGCGCGATCACATGGTCCTGCTG
GAGTTCGTGACCGCCGCCGGGATCACTCTCGGCATGGACGAGCTGTACAAGTAAAGCAATTCGATATCAA
GCTTATCGATAATCAACCTCTGGATTACAAAATTTGTGAAAGATTGACTGGTATTCTTAACTATGTTGCT
CCTTTTACGCTATGTGGATACGCTGCTTTAATGCCTTTGTATCATGCTATTGCTTCCCGTATGGCTTTCA
TTTTCTCCTCCTTGTATAAATCCTGGTTGCTGTCTCTTTATGAGGAGTTGTGGCCCGTTGTCAGGCAACG
TGGCGTGGTGTGCACTGTGTTTGCTGACGCAACCCCCACTGGTTGGGGCATTGCCACCACCTGTCAGCTC
CTTTCCGGGACTTTCGCTTTCCCCCTCCCTATTGCCACGGCGGAACTCATCGCCGCCTGCCTTGCCCGCT
GCTGGACAGGGGCTCGGCTGTTGGGCACTGACAATTCCGTGGTGTTGTCGGGGAAATCATCGTCCTTTCC
TTGGCTGCTCGCCTGTGTTGCCACCTGGATTCTGCGCGGGACGTCCTTCTGCTACGTCCCTTCGGCCCTC
AATCCAGCGGACCTTCCTTCCCGCGGCCTGCTGCCGGCTCTGCGGCCTCTTCCGCGTCTTCGCCTTCGCC
CTCAGACGAGTCGGATCTCCCTTTGGGCCGCCTCCCCGCATCGATACCGTCGACCTCGAGACCTAGAAAA
ACATGGAGCAATCACAAGTAGCAATACAGCAGCTACCAATGCTGATTGTGCCTGGCTAGAAGCACAAGAG
GAGGAGGAGGTGGGTTTTCCAGTCACACCTCAGGTACCTTTAAGACCAATGACTTACAAGGCAGCTGTAG
ATCTTAGCCACTTTTTAAAAGAAAAGGGGGGACTGGAAGGGCTAATTCACTCCCAACGAAGACAAGATAT
CCTTGATCTGTGGATCTACCACACACAAGGCTACTTCCCTGATTGGCAGAACTACACACCAGGGCCAGGG
ATCAGATATCCACTGACCTTTGGATGGTGCTACAAGCTAGTACCAGTTGAGCAAGAGAAGGTAGAAGAAG
CCAATGAAGGAGAGAACACCCGCTTGTTACACCCTGTGAGCCTGCATGGGATGGATGACCCGGAGAGAGA
AGTATTAGAGTGGAGGTTTGACAGCCGCCTAGCATTTCATCACATGGCCCGAGAGCTGCATCCGGACTGT
ACTGGGTCTCTCTGGTTAGACCAGATCTGAGCCTGGGAGCTCTCTGGCTAACTAGGGAACCCACTGCTTA
AGCCTCAATAAAGCTTGCCTTGAGTGCTTCAAGTAGTGTGTGCCCGTCTGTTGTGTGACTCTGGTAACTA
GAGATCCCTCAGACCCTTTTAGTCAGTGTGGAAAATCTCTAGCAGAAACCCGCTGATCAGCCTCGACTGT
GCCTTCTAGTTGCCAGCCATCTGTTGTTTGCCCCTCCCCCGTGCCTTCCTTGACCCTGGAAGGTGCCACT
CCCACTGTCCTTTCCTAATAAAATGAGGAAATTGCATCGCATTGTCTGAGTAGGTGTCATTCTATTCTGG
GGGGTGGGGTGGGGCAGGACAGCAAGGGGGAGGATTGGGAAGACAATAGCAGGCATGCTGGGGATGCGGT
GGGCTCTATGGCTTCTGAGGCGGAAAGAACCAGCTGGGGCTCTAGGGGGTATCCCC
[124 nt withheld, positions 9157-9280]
C
[91 nt withheld, positions 9282-9372]
A
[49 nt withheld, positions 9374-9422]
CCTTTGACGTTGGAGTCCACGTTCTTT
[37 nt withheld, positions 9450-9486]
ACCCTATCTCGGTCTATTCTTTTGATTTATAAGGGATTTTGCCGATTTCGGCCTATTGGTTAAAAAATGA
GCTGATTTAACAAAAATTTAACGCGAATTAATTCTGTGGAATGTGTGTCAGTTAGGGTGTGGAAAGTCCC
CAGGCTCCCCAGCAGGCAGAAGTATGCAAAGCATGCATCTCAATTAGTCAGCAACCAGGTGTGGAAAGTC
CCCAGGCTCCCCAGCAGGCAGAAGTATGCAAAGCATGCATCTCAATTAGTCAGCAACCATAGTCCCGCCC
CTAACTCCGCCCATCCCGCCCCTAACTCCGCCCAGTTCCGCCCATTCTCCGCCCCATGGCTGACTAATTT
TTTTTATTTATGCAGAGGCCGAGGCCGCCTCTGCCTCTGAGCTATTCCAGAAGTAGTGAGGAGGCTTTTT
TGGAGGCCTAGGCTTTTGCAAAAAGCTCCCGGGAGCTTGTATATCCATTTTCGGATCTGATCAGCACGTG
TTGACAATTAATCATCGGCATAGTATATCGGCATAGTATAATACGACAAGGTGAGGAACTAAACCATGGC
CAAGTTGACCAGTGCCGTTCCGGTGCTCACCGCGCGCGACGTCGCCGGAGCGGTCGAGTTCTGGACCGAC
CGGCTCGGGTTCT
