>Addgene plasmid #25870 | pFUGW-H1 empty vector | addgene partial sequence | sequence record 31910 | 25870 with H1
AGGAGGCTTGGATTGGGATCTTATAAGTTCTGTATGAGACCACTCTTTCCCGGGAAGAAAGCTCCTCTAG
AGATCTAAGGGCGAATTCTTTCGGATCCTTTCTTAATTAACCAAACTGGATCTCTGCTGTCCCTGTAATA
AACCCGAAAATTTTGAATTTTTGTAATTTGTTTTTGTAATTCTTTAGTTTGTATGTCTGTTGCTATTATG
TCTACTATTCTTTCCCCTGCACTGTACCCCCCAATCCCCCCTTTTCTTTTAAAATTGTGGATGAATACTG
CCATTTGTCTGCAGAATTGGCGCACGCAGTGCCGATCCGTTCACTAATCGAATGGATCTGTCTCTGTCTC
TCTCTCCACCTTCTTCTTCTATTCCTTCGGGCCTGTCGGGTCCCCTCGGGGTTGGGAGGTGGGTCTGAAA
CGATAATGGTGAATATCCCTGCCTAACTCTATTCACTATAGAAAGTACAGCAAAAACTATTCTTAAACCT
ACCAAGCCTCCTACTATCATTATGAATAATTTTATATACCACAGCCAATTTGTTATGTTAAACCAATTCC
ACAAACTTGCCCATTTATCTAATTCCAATAATTCTTGTTCATTCTTTTCTTGCTGGTTTTGCGATTCTTC
AATTAAGGAGTGTATTAAGCTTGTGTAATTGTTAATTTCTCTGTCCCACTCCATCCAGGTCGTGTGATTC
CAAATCTGTTCCAGAGATTTATTACTCCAACTAGCATTCCAAGGCACAGCAGTGGTGCAAATGAGTTTTC
CAGAGCAACCCCAAATCCCCAGGAGCTGTTGATCCTTTAGGTATCTTTCCACAGCCAGGATTCTTGCCTG
GAGCTGCTTGATGCCCCAGACTGTGAGTTGCANCAGATGCTG
