>Addgene plasmid #25870 | pFUGW-H1 empty vector | addgene partial sequence | sequence record 31911 | 25870 with EGFP-N
CTACCATGGTGGCGACCGGTACTAGTCTAACACTGAAAATTACATATTGACCCAAATGATTACATTTCAA
AAGGTGCCTAAAAAACTTCACAAAACACACTCGCCAACCCCGAGCGCATAGTTCAAAACCGGAGCTTCAG
CTACTTAAGAAGATAGGTACATAAAACCGACCAAAGAAACTGACGCCTCACTTATCCCTCCCCTCACCAG
AGGTCCGGCGCCTGTCGATTCAGGAGAGCCTACCCTAGGCCCGAACCCTGCGTCCTGCGACGGAGAAAAG
CCTACCGCACACCTACCGGCAGGTGGCCCCACCCTGCATTATAAGCCAACAGAACGGGTGACGTCACGAC
ACGACGAGGGCGCGCGCTCCCAAAGGTACGGGTGCACTGCCCAACGGCACCGCCATAACTGCCGCCCCCG
CAACAGACGACAAACCGAGTTCTCCAGTCAGTGACAAACTTCACGTCAGGGTCCCCAGATGGTGCCCCAG
CCCATCTCACCCGAATAAGAGCTTTCCCGCATTAGCGAAGGCCTCAAGACCTTGGGTTCTTGCCGCCCAC
CATGCCCCCCACCTTGTTTCAACGACCTCACAGCCCGCCTCACAAGCGTCTTCCATTCAAGACTCGGGAA
CAGCCGCCATTTTGCTGCGCTCCCCCCAACCCCCAGTTCAGGGCAACCTTGCTCGCGGACCCAGACTACA
GCCCTTGGCGGTCTCTCCACACGCTTCCGTCCCACCGAGCGGCCCGGCGGCCACGAAANGCCCCGGCCAG
CCCAGCAGCCCGCTACTCACCAAGTGACGATCACAGCGATCCACAAACAAGAACCGCGACCCAAATCCCG
GCTGCGACGGAACTAGCTGTGCCACACCCG
